>Addgene plasmid #195337 | dCas12Max-CBE | addgene full sequence | sequence record 383131 | Addgene Partial NGS Result
GAGGGCCTATTTCCCATGATTCCTTCATATTTGCATATACGATACAAGGCTGTTAGAGAGATAATTGGAA
TTAATTTGACTGTAAACACAAAGATATTAGTACAAAATACGTGACGTAGAAAGTAATAATTTCTTGGGTA
GTTTGCAGTTTTAAAATTATGTTTTAAAATGGACTATCATATGCTTACCGTAACTTGAAAGTATTTCGAT
TTCTTGGCTTTATATATCTTGTGGAAAGGACGAAACACCGAGAAATGTGTCCCCAGTTGACACAGAGACC
GAGAGGTCTCGTTTTTTTGTTTTAGAGCTAGAAATAGCAAGTTAAAATAAGGCTAGTCCGTTATCAACTT
GAAAAAGTGGCACCGAGTCGGTGCTTTTTTGTTTTAGAGCTAGAAATAGCAAGTTAAAATAAGGCTAGTC
CGTTTTTAGCGCGTGCGCCAATTCTGCAGACAAATGGCTCTAGAGGTACCCGTTACATAACTTACGGTAA
ATGGCCCGCCTGGCTGACCGCCCAACGACCCCCGCCCATTGACGTCAATAGTAACGCCAATAGGGACTTT
CCATTGACGTCAATGGGTGGAGTATTTACGGTAAACTGCCCACTTGGCAGTACATCAAGTGTATCATATG
CCAAGTACGCCCCCTATTGACGTCAATGACGGTAAATGGCCCGCCTGGCATTGTGCCCAGTACATGACCT
TATGGGACTTTCCTACTTGGCAGTACATCTACGTATTAGTCATCGCTATTACCATGGTCGAGGTGAGCCC
CACGTTCTGCTTCACTCTCCCCATCTCCCCCCCCTCCCCACCCCCAATTTTGTATTTATTTATTTTTTAA
TTATTTTGTGCAGCGATGGGGGCGGGGGGGGGGGGGGGGCGCGCGCCAGGCGGGGCGGGGCGGGGCGAGG
GGCGGGGCGGGGCGAGGCGGAGAGGTGCGGCGGCAGCCAATCAGAGCGGCGCGCTCCGAAAGTTTCCTTT
TATGGCGAGGCGGCGGCGGCGGCGGCCCTATAAAAAGCGAAGCGCGCGGCGGGCGGGAGTCGCTGCGCGC
TGCCTTCGCCCCGTGCCCCGCTCCGCCGCCGCCTCGCGCCGCCCGCCCCGGCTCTGACTGACCGCGTTAC
TCCCACAGGTGAGCGGGCGGGACGGCCCTTCTCCTCCGGGCTGTAATTAGCTGAGCAAGAGGTAAGGGTT
TAAGGGATGGTTGGTTGGTGGGGTATTAATGTTTAATTACCTGGAGCACCTGCCTGAAATCACTTTTTTT
CAGGTTGGACCGGTGCCACCATGAAACGGACAGCCGACGGAAGCGAGTTCGAGTCACCAAAGAAGAAGCG
GAAAGTCATGGAGGCATCTCCAGCAAGCGGACCAAGGCACCTGATGGACCCCCACATCTTCACCTCTAAC
TTTAACAATGGCATCGGCAGGCACAAGACATACCTGTGCTATGAGGTGGAGCGCCTGGACAATGGCACCA
GCGTGAAGATGGATCAGCACAGAGGCTTCCTGCACAACCAGGCCAAGAATCTGCTGTGCGGCTTCTACGG
CCGGCACGCAGAGCTGAGATTTCTGGACCTGGTGCCTAGCCTGCAGCTGGATCCAGCCCAGATCTATAGG
GTGACCTGGTTCATCAGCTACTCCCCATGCTTTTCCGCGGGATGTGCAGGAGAGGTGCGCGCCTTCCTGC
AGGAGAACACACACGTGCGGCTGAGAATCTTTGCCGCCCGGATCTTCGACTATGATCCTCTGTACAAGGA
GGCCCTGCAGATGCTGAGAGACGCAGGAGCCCAGGTGTCCATCATGACCTATGATGAGTTCAAGCACTGC
TGGGACACATTTGTGGATCACCAGGGCTGTCCCTTTCAGCCTTGGGACGGACTGGATGAGCACTCCCAGG
CCCTGTCTGGCAGGCTGAGGGCCATCCTGCAGAACCAGGGCAATTCCGGAGGATCTAGCGGAGGCTCCAA
GAGAACCGCTGATGGCTCAGAGTTTGAGAGCCCAAAAAAGAAAAGAAAAGTCTCTGGCGGAAGCTCCGGG
GGCTCTATGAGTTCTGATGTGGTGCGGCCTTATAACACAAAGCTGCTCCCAGATAACAGAAAGCACAATA
TGTTCCTGCAGACCTTCAAGCGGCTGAACAGCATCTCTCTGAACCACTTCGACCTGCTGATCTGCCTGTA
CGCTGCAATCACCAACAAGAAGGCCGAGGAATACAAGTCTGAAAAGGAAGCCCACGTGACCGCCGATAGC
CTGTGTGCCATCAATTGGTTCAGACCCATGAGCAAGAGATACAGCAAATACGCCACCACCACCTTCAACA
TGTTAGAACTGTTTAAGGAGTACAGCGGCCACGAGCCTGATGCCTATTCCAAGAACTACCTGATGAGCAA
TATCGACAGCGACAGATTCGTGTGGGTGGATTGTAGGAAGTTCGCTAAGGACTTTGCCTATCAGATGGAA
CTGGGTTTCCACGAGTTCACCGTGTTGGCCGAAACCCTGCTGGCTAATTCTATCCTGGTGCTGAACGAGA
GCACCAAGGCCAATTGGGCTTGGGGAACCGTGTCTGCCCTGTACGGCGGCGGAGATAAGGAGGACAGCAC
ACTGAAGAGCAAGATTCTGCTGGCCTTCGTGGACGCCCTGAACAACCACGAGCTGAAAACAAAGAGAGAA
ATCTTGAATCAAGTGTGTGAATCTCTGAAATACCAGAGCTACCAGGACATGTACGTGGATTTTAGAAGCG
TGGTTGACGAAAACGGCAACAAGAAGTCTCCTAGAGGCTCTATGCCTATCGTGACCAAGTTCGAGACAGA
CGACCTGATCAGCGACAACCAAAGAAAGGCCATGATCAGCAACTTCACTAAGAACGCCGCTGCCAAGGCA
GCTAAGAAACCTATCCCTTACTTGGACCGCCTGAAGGAGCACATGGTGTCCCTGTGCGACGAGTACAATG
TGTATGCCTGGGCCGCGGCCATCACAAACAGCAACGCCGACGTGACCGCCCGGAATACCAGAAACCTGAC
ATTCATCGGCGAACAGAACAGCAGACGAAAGAGACTGAGCGTGCTGCAGACAACAACCAACGAGAAGGCT
AAGGACATCCTGAACAAGATCAACGACAACCTGATTCAGGAGGTGCGGTACACCCCTGCCCCTAAGCACC
TGGGCAGAGATCTGGCCAACCTGTTTGATACACTGAAGGAAAAGGACATCAACAACATCGAGAACGAAGA
AGAGAAACAGAACGTGATCAATGACTGTATCGAGCAGTACGTGGACGATTGCAGAAGCCTCAACCGGAAC
CCCATCGCAGCCCTCCTGAAGCACATCTCTAGGTACTACGAGGATTTCAGCGCCAAGAATTTCCTGGACG
GCGCCAAGCTGAACGTGCTGACTGAGGTGGTGAACCGGCAGAAGGCCCACCCCACCATCTGGAGCGAGAA
GGCTTACACCTGGATCAGCAAGTTCGACAAGAACCGGAGACAGGCCAACAGCAGCCTGGTCGGATGGGTT
GTGCCCCCCGAGGAGGTGCACAAGGAGAAAATCGCCGGACAGCAGAGCATGATGTGGGTGACCCTCACCC
TGCTGGACGACGGCAAGTGGGTCAAACATCACATCCCCTTCAGCGACAGCAGATACTACAGCGAAGTGTA
CGCCTACAACCCTAATCTGCCTTATCTGGACGGAGGCATCCCAAGACAGAGCAAGTTCGGCAACAAACCA
ACAACCAACCTGACAGCCGAGTCCCAGGCCCTCCTGGCTAATTCTAAGTACAAGAAAGCCAACAAGAGCT
TCCTGCGGGCTAAAGAGAATGCCACACACAACGTGCGGGTGTCCCCTAACACCTCTCTGTGCATTAGACT
GCTGAAGGACAGCGCCGGAAACCAGATGTTCGACAAAATCGGCAACGTGCTCTTCGGCATGCAGATCAAC
CACAAGATCACCGTGGGAAAACCTAACTACAAGATCGAGGTGGGCGACAGATTCCTGGGCTTCGATCAGA
ACCAGAGCGAGAACCACACCTACGCCGTGCTGCAGAGAGTGTCCGAGAGCAGTCACGACACCCACCACTT
TAACGGCTGGGACGTGAAGGTGCTGGAAAAGGGCAAAGTGACCAGCGATGTGATCGTGCGGGACGAGGTC
TACGACCAACTGTCTTACGAGGGCGTCCCCTACGATAGCAGCAAGTTCGCCGAGTGGCGGGACAAGCGCA
GAAGATTTGTGCTTGAGAACCTGAGCATCCAGCTGGAAGAGGGCAAGACCTTCCTGACAGAGTTCGACAA
GCTGAATAAGGACAGCCTGTACCGCTGGAACATGAACTACCTGAAACTGCTGAGAAAGGCCATCCGGGCC
GGAGGCAAAGAGTTCGCCAAGATCGCTAAGACAGAGATCTTCGAGCTGGCGGTGGAAAGATTCGGCCCTA
TTAACCTGGGCAGCCTGTCCCAGATCAGCCTTAAGATGATTGCCTCCTTTAAGGGCGTGGTCCAGTCCTA
CTTCTCCGTGAGCGGCTGCGTGGATGATGCCTCCAAAAAGGCCCATGATTCTATGCTGTTCACATTTATG
TGCGCCGCCGAAGAAAAGCGGACCAACAAGAGAGAAGAAAAGACCAACAGAGCCGCCAGCTTTATCCTGC
AAAAAGCCTACCTGCATGGCTGCAAGATGATCGTGTGCGAGGACGACCTTCCTGTGGCCGACGGCAAGAC
AGGCAAAGCCCAGAATGCCGACCGGATGGACTGGTGCGCCAGAGCCCTGGCCAAGAAGGTGAACGACGGC
TGTGTTGCCATGAGCATCTGCTACAGAGCTATCCCTGCCTACATGAGCAGCCACCAGGACCCCTTTGTGC
ACATGCAGGATAAGAAAACCAGCGTGCTGCGGCCTAGATTCATGGAAGTTAATAAGGATAGCATCAGAGA
CTACCACGTGGCGGGCCTGAGAAGAATGCTGAACAGCAAGAGTGACGCTGGCACCAGTGTTTATTACCGG
CAAGCTGCCCTGCATTTCTGCGAAGCCCTGGGCGTGAGCCCTGAACTGGTGAAAAACAAGAAAACCCACG
CCGCCGAACTGGGCAAGCACATGGGCAGCGCTATGCTGATGCCCTGGAGAGGCGGTAGAGTGTACATCGC
CAGCAAAAAGCTGACCTCCGATGCCAAATCAGTGAAGTACTGCGGCGAGGATATGTGGCAGTACCACGCC
GCCGAGATCGCCGCTGTTAACATCGCCATGTATGAGGTGTGCTGCCAGACCGGCGCTTTCGGAAAGAAAC
AGAAAAAATCGGACGAGCTGCCTGGAGGCAGCCCCAAGAAGAAGCGGAAGGTGTCTGGTGGTTCTACCAA
CCTGTCTGACATCATCGAGAAGGAGACAGGCAAGCAGCTGGTCATCCAGGAGAGCATCCTGATGCTGCCA
GAGGAGGTGGAGGAAGTGATCGGCAACAAGCCCGAGTCCGATATCCTGGTGCACACCGCCTACGACGAGA
GCACAGATGAGAATGTGATGCTGCTGACCTCCGACGCCCCCGAGTATAAGCCTTGGGCCCTGGTCATCCA
GGATTCTAACGGCGAGAATAAGATCAAGATGCTGTCTGGTGGTTCTTCTGGCGGCTCAAAGAGAACCGCC
GACGGCAGCGAATCCGAGCCCAAGAAGAAGAGGAAAGTCTAAGAATTCCTAGAGCTCGCTGATCAGCCTC
GACTGTGCCTTCTAGTTGCCAGCCATCTGTTGTTTGCCCCTCCCCCGTGCCTTCCTTGACCCTGGAAGGT
GCCACTCCCACTGTCCTTTCCTAATAAAATGAGGAAATTGCATCGCATTGTCTGAGTAGGTGTCATTCTA
TTCTGGGGGGTGGGGTGGGGCAGGACAGCAAGGGGGAGGATTGGGAAGAGAATAGCAGGCATGCTGGGGA
GCGGCCGCTAGTTATTAATAGTAATCAATTACGGGGTCATTAGTTCATAGCCCATATATGGAGTTCCGCG
TTACATAACTTACGGTAAATGGCCCGCCTGGCTGACCGCCCAACGACCCCCGCCCATTGACGTCAATAAT
GACGTATGTTCCCATAGTAACGCCAATAGGGACTTTCCATTGACGTCAATGGGTGGAGTATTTACGGTAA
ACTGCCCACTTGGCAGTACATCAAGTGTATCATATGCCAAGTACGCCCCCTATTGACGTCAATGACGGTA
AATGGCCCGCCTGGCATTATGCCCAGTACATGACCTTATGGGACTTTCCTACTTGGCAGTACATCTACGT
ATTAGTCATCGCTATTACCATGGTGATGCGGTTTTGGCAGTACATCAATGGGCGTGGATAGCGGTTTGAC
TCACGGGGATTTCCAAGTCTCCACCCCATTGACGTCAATGGGAGTTTGTTTTGGCACCAAAATCAACGGG
ACTTTCCAAAATGTCGTAACAACTCCGCCCCATTGACGCAAATGGGCGGTAGGCGTGTACGGTGGGAGGT
CTATATAAGCAGAGCTGGTTTAGTGAACCGTCAGATCCGCTAGCATGGTGAGCAAGGGCGAGGAGGATAA
CATGGCCATCATCAAGGAGTTCATGCGCTTCAAGGTGCACATGGAGGGCTCCGTGAACGGCCACGAGTTC
GAGATCGAGGGCGAGGGCGAGGGCCGCCCCTACGAGGGCACCCAGACCGCCAAGCTGAAGGTGACCAAGG
GTGGCCCCCTGCCCTTCGCCTGGGACATCCTGTCCCCTCAGTTCATGTACGGCTCCAAGGCCTACGTGAA
GCACCCCGCCGACATCCCCGACTACTTGAAGCTGTCCTTCCCCGAGGGCTTCAAGTGGGAGCGCGTGATG
AACTTCGAGGACGGCGGCGTGGTGACCGTGACCCAGGACTCCTCCCTGCAGGACGGCGAGTTCATCTACA
AGGTGAAGCTGCGCGGCACCAACTTCCCCTCCGACGGCCCCGTAATGCAGAAGAAAACCATGGGCTGGGA
GGCCTCCTCCGAGCGGATGTACCCCGAGGACGGCGCCCTGAAGGGCGAGATCAAGCAGAGGCTGAAGCTG
AAGGACGGCGGCCACTACGACGCTGAGGTCAAGACCACCTACAAGGCCAAGAAGCCCGTGCAGCTGCCCG
GCGCCTACAACGTCAACATCAAGTTGGACATCACCTCCCACAACGAGGACTACACCATCGTGGAACAGTA
CGAACGCGCCGAGGGCCGCCACTCCACCGGCGGCATGGACGAGCTGTACAAGTAAGGATCCGGGATGCAG
AAATTGATGATCTATTAAACAATAAAGATGTCCACTAAAATGGAAGTTTTTCCTGTCATACTTTGTTAAG
AAGGGTGAGAACAGAGTACCTACATTTTGAATGGAAGGATTGGAGCTACGGGGGTGGGGGTGGGGTGGGA
TTAGATAAATGCCTGCTCTTTACTGAAGGCTCTTTACTATTGCTTTATGATAATGTTTCATAGTTGGATA
TCATAATTTAAACAAGCAAAACCAAATTAAGGGCCAGCTCATTCCTCCCACTCATGATCTATAGATCTAT
AGATCTCTCGTGGGATCATTGTTTTTCTCTTGATTCCCACTTTGTGGTTCTAAGTACTGTGGTTTCCAAA
TGTGTCAGTTTCATAGCCTGAAGAACGAGATCAGCAGCCTCTGTTCCACATACACTTCATTCTCAGTATT
GTTTTGCCAAGTTCTAATTCCATCAGAAGCTGGTCGACCTGCAGGGGCGCCTGATGCGGTATTTTCTCCT
TACGCATCTGTGCGGTATTTCACACCGCATA
[95 nt withheld, positions 7732-7826]
T
[46 nt withheld, positions 7828-7873]
C
[141 nt withheld, positions 7875-8015]
CCTTTGACGTTGGAGTCCACGTTCTTT
[37 nt withheld, positions 8043-8079]
ACTCTATCTCGGGCTATTCTTTTGATTTATAAGGGATTTTGCCGATTTCGGTCTATTGGTTAAAAAATGA
GCTGATTTAACAAAAATTTAACGCGAATTTTAACAAAATATTAACGTTTACAATTTTATGGTGCACTCTC
AGTACAATCTGCTCTGATGCCGCATAGTTAAGCCAGCCCCGACACCCGCCAACACCCGCTGACGCGCCCT
GACGGGCTTGTCTGCTCCCGGCATCCGCTTACAGACAAGCTGTGACCGTCTCCGGGAGCTGCATGTGTCA
GAGGTTTTCACCGTCATCACCGAAACGCGCGAGACGAAAGGGCCTCGTGATACGCCTATTTTTATAGGTT
AATGTCATGATAATAATGGTTTCTTAGACGTCAGGTGGCACTTTTCGGGGAAATGTGCGCGGAACCCCTA
TTTGTTTATTTTTCTAAATACATTCAAATATGTATCCGCTCATGAGACAATAACCCTGATAAATGCTTCA
ATAATATTGAAAAAGGAAGAGTATGAGTATTCAACATTTCCGTGTCGCCCTTATTCCCTTTTTTGCGGCA
TTTTGCCTTCCTGTTTTTGCTCACCCAGAAACGCTGGTGAAAGTAAAAGATGCTGAAGATCAGTTGGGTG
CACGAGTGGGTTACATCGAACTGGATCTCAACAGCGGTAAGATCCTTGAGAGTTTTCGCCCCGAAGAACG
TTTTCCAATGATGAGCACTTTTAAAGTTCTGCTATGTGGCGCGGTATTATCCCGTATTGACGCCGGGCAA
GAGCAACTCGGTCGCCGCATACACTATTCTCAGAATGACTTGGTTGAGTACTCACCAGTCACAGAAAAGC
ATCTTACGGATGGCATGACAGTAAGAGAATTATGCAGTGCTGCCATAACCATGAGTGATAACACTGCGGC
CAACTTACTTCTGACAACGATCGGAGGACCGAAGGAGCTAACCGCTTTTTTGCACAACATGGGGGATCAT
GTAACTCGCCTTGATCGTTGGGAACCGGAGCTGAATGAAGCCATACCAAACGACGAGCGTGACACCACGA
TGCCTGTAGCAATGGCAACAACGTTGCGCAAACTATTAACTGGCGAACTACTTACTCTAGCTTCCCGGCA
ACAATTAATAGACTGGATGGAGGCGGATAAAGTTGCAGGACCACTTCTGCGCTCGGCCCTTCCGGCTGGC
TGGTTTATTGCTGATAAATCTGGAGCCGGTGAGCGTGGAAGCCGCGGTATCATTGCAGCACTGGGGCCAG
ATGGTAAGCCCTCCCGTATCGTAGTTATCTACACGACGGGGAGTCAGGCAACTATGGATGAACGAAATAG
ACAGATCGCTGAGATAGGTGCCTCACTGATTAAGCATTGGTAACTGTCAGACCAAGTTTACTCATATATA
CTTTAGATTGATTTAAAACTTCATTTTTAATTTAAAAGGATCTAGGTGAAGATCCTTTTTGATAATCTCA
TGACCAAAATCCCTTAACGTGAGTTTTCGTTCCACTGAGCGTCAGACCCCGTAGAAAAGATCAAAGGATC
TTCTTGAGATCCTTTTTTTCTGCGCGTAATCTGCTGCTTGCAAACAAAAAAACCACCGCTACCAGCGGTG
GTTTGTTTGCCGGATCAAGAGCTACCAACTCTTTTTCCGAAGGTAACTGGCTTCAGCAGAGCGCAGATAC
CAAATACTGTTCTTCTAGTGTAGCCGTAGTTAGGCCACCACTTCAAGAACTCTGTAGCACCGCCTACATA
CCTCGCTCTGCTAATCCTGTTACCAGTGGCTGCTGCCAGTGGCGATAAGTCGTGTCTTACCGGGTTGGAC
TCAAGACGATAGTTACCGGATAAGGCGCAGCGGTCGGGCTGAACGGGGGGTTCGTGCACACAGCCCAGCT
TGGAGCGAACGACCTACACCGAACTGAGATACCTACAGCGTGAGCTATGAGAAAGCGCCACGCTTCCCGA
AGGGAGAAAGGCGGACAGGTATCCGGTAAGCGGCAGGGTCGGAACAGGAGAGCGCACGAGGGAGCTTCCA
GGGGGAAACGCCTGGTATCTTTATAGTCCTGTCGGGTTTCGCCACCTCTGACTTGAGCGTCGATTTTTGT
GATGCTCGTCAGGGGGGCGGAGCCTATGGAAAAACGCCAGCAACGCGGCCTTTTTACGGTTCCTGGCCTT
TTGCTGGCCTTTTGCTCACATGT
Features (pLannotate 1.2.2; 20 found; start..end, strand, type, name):
      1..241     +  promoter       U6 promoter: RNA polymerase III promoter for human U6 snRNA
    299..374     +  misc_RNA       gRNA scaffold: guide RNA scaffold for the Streptococcus pyogenes CRISPR/Cas9 system
    381..424     +  misc_RNA       gRNA scaffold (fragment): guide RNA scaffold for the Streptococcus pyogenes CRISPR/Cas9 system
    471..756     +  enhancer       CMV enhancer: human cytomegalovirus immediate early enhancer; contains an 18-bp deletion relative to the standard CMV enhancer
    758..1035    +  promoter       chicken β-actin promoter: No description available
   1036..1263    +  intron         hybrid intron: hybrid between chicken β-actin (CBA) and minute virus of mice (MMV) introns (Gray et al., 2011)
   1338..1934    +  CDS            APOBEC3A: ABC3A_HUMAN - Experimental evidence at protein level: Swiss-Prot protein existence level 1. DNA deaminase (cytidine deaminase) with restriction activity against viruses, foreign DNA and mobility of retrotransposons. Exhibits antiviral activity against adeno-associated virus (AAV) and human T- cell leukemia virus type 1 (HTLV-1) and may inhibit the mobility of LTR and non-LTR retrotransposons. Selectively targets single-stranded DNA and can deaminate both methylcytosine and cytosine in foreign DNA. Can induce somatic hypermutation in the nuclear and mitochondrial DNA. May also play a role in th
   5316..5564    +  CDS            UGI: UNGI_BPPB2 - Experimental evidence at protein level: Swiss-Prot protein existence level 1. This protein binds specifically and reversibly to the host uracil-DNA glycosylase, preventing removal of uracil residues from PBS2 DNA by the host uracil-excision repair system. From Bacillus phage PBS2 (Bacteriophage PBS2).
   5673..5784    +  polyA_signal   bGH poly(A) signal: bovine growth hormone polyadenylation signal
   5949..6252    +  enhancer       CMV enhancer: human cytomegalovirus immediate early enhancer
   6253..6456    +  promoter       CMV promoter: human cytomegalovirus (CMV) immediate early promoter
   6485..7192    +  CDS            mCherry: mCherry is a basic (constitutively fluorescent) red fluorescent protein published in 2004, derived from Discosoma sp.. It is reported to be a very rapidly-maturing monomer with low acid sensitivity.
   7206..7658    +  polyA_signal   PGK poly(A) signal: mouse phosphoglycerate kinase 1 polyadenylation signal
   7680..7731    -  misc_feature   bom (fragment): basis of mobility region from pBR322
   7750..8205    +  rep_origin     f1 ori (sequence partly withheld): f1 bacteriophage origin of replication; arrow indicates direction of (+) strand synthesis
   8206..8255    -  misc_feature   bom (fragment): basis of mobility region from pBR322
   8357..8392    -  CDS            rop (fragment): Rop protein, which maintains plasmids at low copy number; rop
   8487..8591    +  promoter       AmpR promoter: bla
   8592..9452    +  CDS            AmpR: β-lactamase; bla; confers resistance to ampicillin, carbenicillin, and related antibiotics
   9623..10211   +  rep_origin     ori: high-copy-number ColE1/pMB1/pBR322/pUC origin of replication
