[The description below was written by a language model from this plasmid's Addgene catalogue record and pLannotate feature annotations shown in this document.]
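Description:
dCas12Max-CBE is a mammalian expression plasmid built on the px330 backbone that delivers all components of a Cas12i-based cytosine base editor from a single vector. It is propagated in E. coli as a high-copy plasmid through a ColE1/pUC-type origin and selected with ampicillin via the β-lactamase gene. An f1 phage origin is also present, along with small annotated fragments of bom and rop.

The main payload is a human codon-optimized synthetic fusion expressed from the CBh promoter, annotated here as its CMV enhancer, chicken β-actin promoter and hybrid intron parts, and terminated by the bGH polyadenylation signal. The feature table identifies a human APOBEC3A cytidine deaminase at the start of the reading frame and a phage PBS2 uracil glycosylase inhibitor (UGI) at its end. The long unannotated stretch between them presumably encodes the dCas12Max protein, an engineered xCas12i recorded as carrying N243R, E336R and D1049A. In editors of this kind, a nuclease-inactive Cas protein brings the deaminase to the target site to convert cytosine to uracil, while UGI blocks uracil excision and so favours a C-to-T outcome.

A human U6 Pol III promoter drives the guide RNA, which the catalogue describes as compatible with xCas12i. The automated annotation nonetheless labels the downstream region as S. pyogenes Cas9 scaffold and a scaffold fragment, and the record does not resolve this discrepancy. A separate CMV enhancer/promoter cassette expresses mCherry with a PGK polyadenylation signal, giving a red fluorescent marker for identifying or sorting transfected cells. The plasmid is intended for targeted base editing in mammalian cells.
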