Addgene plasmid #195337: dCas12Max-CBE
Purpose: vector for encoding a human codon-optimized dCas12Max-CBE driven by CBh promoter, guide RNAs compatible with xCas12i driven by hU6, and mCherry driven by CMV promoter
Depositing lab: Yingsi Zhou. Depositing organization: HuidaGene Therapeutics Co., Ltd. Publication: An engineered xCas12i with high activity, high specificity, and broad PAM range. Zhang H, Kong X, Xue M, Hu J, Wang Z, Wei Y, Wang H, Zhou J, Zhang W, Xu M, Shen X, Yin F, Ai Z, Huang G, Xia J, Song X, Li H, Yuan Y, Li J, Zhong N, Zhang M, Zhou Y, Yang H. Protein Cell. 2023 Jun 28;14(7):538-543. doi: 10.1093/procel/pwac052. PubMed 37378659.
Backbone
  Vector backbone: px330
  Backbone manufacturer: Feng Zhang (Addgene plasmid # 42230)
  Vector type: Mammalian Expression
Growth in bacteria
  Bacterial resistance: Ampicillin, 100 μg/mL
  Growth temperature: 37°C
  Growth strain: DH5alpha
  Copy number: High Copy
Gene/Insert
  Gene/Insert name: human codon-optimized dCas12Max-CBE
  Species: Synthetic
  Mutation: N243R, E336R, D1049A
  Promoter: CBh, CMV, hU6
  Cloning method: Gibson Cloning
Terms and licenses: Academic/Nonprofit Terms; Industry Terms: Not Available to Industry
How to cite: dCas12Max-CBE was a gift from Yingsi Zhou (Addgene plasmid # 195337 ; http://n2t.net/addgene:195337 ; RRID:Addgene_195337)
